>Addgene plasmid #222676 | pLJM1-NRBP1-Nterm-N-FLAG | addgene full sequence | sequence record 448294 | Addgene NGS Result
AAAAAAAATTAGTCAGCCATGGGGCGGAGAATGGGCGGAACTGGGCGGAGTTAGGGGCGGGATGGGCGGA
GTTAGGGGCGGGATAGCTAGAGCCAGACATGATAAGATACATTGATGAGTTTGGACAAACCACAACTAGA
ATGCAGTGAAAAAAATGCTTTATTTGTGAAATTTGTGATGCTATTGCTTTATTTGTAACCATTATAAGCT
GCAATAAACAAGTTCCTCTCACTCTCTGATATTCATTTCTTTGCAAGTTATAAATACTGAATAATAAGAT
GACATGAACTACTACTGCTAGAGATTTTCCACACTGACTAAAAGGGTCTGAGGGATCTCTAGTTACCAGA
GTCACACAACAGACGGGCACACACTACTTGAAGCACTCAAGGCAAGCTTTATTGAGGCTTAAGCAGTGGG
TTCCCTAGTTAGCCAGAGAGCTCCCAGGCTCAGATCTGGTCTAACCAGAGAGACCCAGTACAAGCAAAAA
GCAGATCTTGTCTTCGTTGGGAGTGAATTAGCCCTTCCAGTCCCCCCTTTTCTTTTAAAAAGTGGCTAAG
ATCTACAGCTGCCTTGTAAGTCATTGGTCTTAAAGGTACCGATGCATGGGGTCGTGCGCTCCTTTCGGTC
GGGCGCTGCGGGTCGTGGGGCGGGCGTCAGGCACCGGGCTTGCGGGTCATGCACCAGGTGCGCGGTCCTT
CGGGCACCTCGACGTCGGCGGTGACGGTGAAGCCGAGCCGCTCGTAGAAGGGGAGGTTGCGGGGCGCGGA
GGTCTCCAGGAAGGCGGGCACCCCGGCGCGCTCGGCCGCCTCCACTCCGGGGAGCACGACGGCGCTGCCC
AGACCCTTGCCCTGGTGGTCGGGCGAGACGCCGACGGTGGCCAGGAACCACGCGGGCTCCTTGGGCCGGT
GCGGCGCCAGGAGGCCTTCCATCTGTTGCTGCGCGGCCAGCCGGGAACCGCTCAACTCGGCCATGCGCGG
GCCGATCTCGGCGAACACCGCCCCCGCTTCGACGCTCTCCGGCGTGGTCCAGACCGCCACCGCGGCGCCG
TCGTCCGCGACCCACACCTTGCCGATGTCGAGCCCGACGCGCGTGAGGAAGAGTTCTTGCAGCTCGGTGA
CCCGCTCGATGTGGCGGTCCGGATCGACGGTGTGGCGCGTGGCGGGGTAGTCGGCGAACGCGGCGGCGAG
GGTGCGTACGGCCCTGGGGACGTCGTCGCGGGTGGCGAGGCGCACCGTGGGCTTGTACTCGGTCATGGTA
AGCTCCGGTGGATCCCCCTGGGGAGAGAGGTCGGTGATTCGGTCAACGAGGGAGCCGACTGCCGACGTGC
GCTCCGGAGGCTTGCAGAATGCGGAACACCGCGCGGGCAGGAACAGGGCCCACACTACCGCCCCACACCC
CGCCTCCCGCACCGCCCCTTCCCGGCCGCTGCTCTCGGCGCGCCCTGCTGAGCAGCCGCTATTGGCCACA
GCCCATCGCGGTCGGCGCGCTGCCATTGCTCCCTGGCGCTGTCCGTCTGCGAGGGTACTAGTGAGACGTG
CGGCTTCCGTTTGTCACGTCCGGCACGCCGCGAACCGCAAGGAACCTTCCCGACTTAGGGGCGGAGCAGG
AAGCGTCGCCGGGGGGCCCACAAGGGTAGCGGCGAAGATCCGGGTGACGCTGCGAACGGACGTGAAGAAT
GTGCGAGACCCAGGGTCGGCGCCGCTGCGTTTCCCGGAACCACGCCCAGAGCAGCCGCGTCCCTGCGCAA
ACCCAGGGCTGCCTTGGAAAAGGCGCAACCCCAACCCCCTCGAGCCGCGGCCAAAGTGGATCTCTGCTGT
CCCTGTAATAAACCCGAAAATTTTGAATTTTTGTAATTTGTTTTTGTAATTCTTTAGTTTGTATGTCTGT
TGCTATTATGTCTACTATTCTTTCCCCTGCACTGTACCCCCCAATCCCCCCTTTTCTTTTAAAATTGTGG
ATGAATACTGCCATTTGTCTCGAGGTCGAGAATTCCTATGATGTCACCTCCTCCTGCTGTGGCTGCTGGG
GCCGAGGCAGCCCAAAGGCTGTCAGAGGATAGATCCCATTCCTGACATCTTCAAGGAATTTATCTAATTC
CAGAGCTGGTGACTGAGAGTACAAAGTCTGAACTGGTTCTCTTCCTGGTCCTGCAGGGATTTCAGCCAGT
ACGGCACTAGTATCCATGTTTTTGGTGATCTCCTCTAGAGCGTTCTCTGGGATCATGTGTTGGTGTCCCA
CAATGCAGTGGGCCGCAAGGAGTTTGAGCGAGGGCACTTCAAACAATGCTGGGTGGAACAGAAGTTCTCT
GGCTGTTGGTCTGCGAGCAGGCTCAGACTGCAGGCACTTTTGAATGAACTCCCTCTGTAATGGGTCTTCT
AGAAGCTGGATGGCACTGCTGATGGCTTCCTGTGGCACATATGAGGACTCTCCATTGCCCTGAATCTCCA
GCACTGCCATCTCCAGTGCACACATGCCAAAGGAGTAGATGTCCACTGCTGTTGTCACATTAGTGACTTC
TCCATACTCTGGTGCAAAGAAGTGTAGATTCTTCTGCTCTTCTCGACAAGTCTTCACATGATTGTTGATA
GTGTCAGGAGCCACAGAGCCAATCTTGATGAGTCCGTTGTGCTGGATGAAGATGGTGTCACAGGTCAGGT
TCCCATGGATGATGGGGGGGTCACAGGAGTGCAGGTAGCTTAGGGCAGAGAGGATTTGTGTGCACCAACG
CTTCCATGCCTTTTCATTCATCGTCTTGTGGTTCTTTTTGGTCTTCTTCAGAAATTGCTTCAGACTCCCA
GATGACATGTATTCTGTGATAAAAATGACCCTGGCCTTGTTCTCTTTAATGTCAGCCCAATATTTGTGAA
ACTTAACAATGTTAAGATGCTCCAATTGAATCAGATTATCAAACACAGCACGAACCTTTTCCTCCTGCAG
CTTGTAGTTCTTGCGTTCAGAGAACTGTACCTCATTCCACACAACCTCTACACCTTCCTCTGTATCCATG
GCCAGGTATGCACTGTCAATACCTGGTACATTCCGTTGATTCACCTCTTCTCGCCTCTTCTGCCAGCGCC
CACAGGGCGACTCTTCCAAAATCTCAGACTCATCTTCACTTTCTTCTTCTTCCTCTGGGGAAGCAGCTGA
GGTTGTGGAGGTCACAGGAGGTGACACTGATGTCAGGCCAGGAGCTGAAGATGAGGATTCTACCTTTGGG
TCTGAGCCACTGCTAAGTACTGTCTGGGACTCCCCCTCCGACTTGTCATCGTCGTCCTTGTAGTCCATGC
TAGCGGATCTGACGGTTCACTAAACCAGCTCTGCTTATATAGACCTCCCACCGTACACGCCTACCGCCCA
TTTGCGTCAATGGGGCGGAGTTGTTACGACATTTTGGAAAGTCCCGTTGATTTTGGTGCCAAAACAAACT
CCCATTGACGTCAATGGGGTGGAGACTTGGAAATCCCCGTGAGTCAAACCGCTATCCACGCCCATTGATG
TACTGCCAAAACCGCATCACCATGGTAATAGCGATGACTAATACGTAGATGTACTGCCAAGTAGGAAAGT
CCCATAAGGTCATGTACTGGGCATAATGCCAGGCGGGCCATTTACCGTCATTGACGTCAATAGGGGGCGT
ACTTGGCATATGATAGTCCATTTTAAAACATAATTTTAAAACTGCAAACTACCCAAGAAATTATTACTTT
CTACGTCACGTATTTTGTACTAATATCTTTGTGTTTACAGTCAAATTAATTCCAATTATCTCTCTAACAG
CCTTGTATCGTATATGCAAATATGAAGGAATCATGGGAAATAGGCCCTCGGTGAAGGGGGCGGCCGCTCG
AGGCTAGTCTCGTGATCGATACCGTCGAGATCCGTTCACTAATCGAATGGATCTGTCTCTGTCTCTCTCT
CCACCTTCTTCTTCTATTCCTTCGGGCCTGTCGGGTCCCCTCGGGGTTGGGAGGTGGGTCTGAAACGATA
ATGGTGAATATCCCTGCCTAACTCTATTCACTATAGAAAGTACAGCAAAAACTATTCTTAAACCTACCAA
GCCTCCTACTATCATTATGAATAATTTTATATACCACAGCCAATTTGTTATGTTAAACCAATTCCACAAA
CTTGCCCATTTATCTAATTCCAATAATTCTTGTTCATTCTTTTCTTGCTGGTTTTGCGATTCTTCAATTA
AGGAGTGTATTAAGCTTGTGTAATTGTTAATTTCTCTGTCCCACTCCATCCAGGTCGTGTGATTCCAAAT
CTGTTCCAGAGATTTATTACTCCAACTAGCATTCCAAGGCACAGCAGTGGTGCAAATGAGTTTTCCAGAG
CAACCCCAAATCCCCAGGAGCTGTTGATCCTTTAGGTATCTTTCCACAGCCAGGATTCTTGCCTGGAGCT
GCTTGATGCCCCAGACTGTGAGTTGCAACAGATGCTGTTGCGCCTCAATAGCCCTCAGCAAATTGTTCTG
CTGCTGCACTATACCAGACAATAATTGTCTGGCCTGTACCGTCAGCGTCATTGACGCTGCGCCCATAGTG
CTTCCTGCTGCTCCCAAGAACCCAAGGAACAAAGCTCCTATTCCCACTGCTCTTTTTTCTCTCTGCACCA
CTCTTCTCTTTGCCTTGGTGGGTGCTACTCCTAATGGTTCAATTTTTACTACTTTATATTTATATAATTC
ACTTCTCCAATTGTCCCTCATATCTCCTCCTCCAGGTCTGAAGATCAGCGGCCGCTTGCTGTGCGGTGGT
CTTACTTTTGTTTTGCTCTTCCTCTATCTTGTCTAAAGCTTCCTTGGTGTCTTTTATCTCTATCCTTTGA
TGCACACAATAGAGGGTTGCTACTGTATTATATAATGATCTAAGTTCTTCTGATCCTGTCTGAAGGGATG
GTTGTAGCTGTCCCAGTATTTGTCTACAGCCTTCTGATGTTTCTAACAGGCCAGGATTAACTGCGAATCG
TTCTAGCTCCCTGCTTGCCCATACTATATGTTTTAATTTATATTTTTTCTTTCCCCCTGGCCTTAACCGA
ATTTTTTCCCATCGCGATCTAATTCTCCCCCGCTTAATACTGACGCTCTCGCACCCATCTCTCTCCTTCT
AGCCTCCGCTAGTCAAAATTTTTGGCGTACTCACCAGTCGCCGCCCCTCGCCTCTTGCCGTGCGCGCTTC
AGCAAGCCGAGTCCTGCGTCGAGAGAGCTCCTCTGGTTTCCCTTTCGCTTTCAAGTCCCTGTTCGGGCGC
CACTGCTAGAGATTTTCCACACTGACTAAAAGGGTCTGAGGGATCTCTAGTTACCAGAGTCACACAACAG
ACGGGCACACACTACTTGAAGCACTCAAGGCAAGCTTTATTGAGGCTTAAGCAGTGGGTTCCCTAGTTAG
CCAGAGAGCTCCCAGGCTCAGATCTGGTCTAACCAGAGAGACCCGTTTATGTATCGAGCTAGGCACTTAA
ATACAATATCTCTGCAATGCGGCAATTCAGTGGTTCGTCCAATCCATGTCAGACCCGTCTGTTGCCTTCC
TAATAAGGCACGATCGTACCACCTTACTTCCACCAATCGGCATGCACGGTGCTTTTTCTCTCCTTGTAAG
GCATGTTGCTAACTCATCGTTACCATGTTGCAAGACTACAAGAGTATTGCATAAGACTACATTAAGCTTG
CAGCTCCAGCTTTTGTTCCCTTTAGTGAGGGTTAATTGCGCGCTTGGCGTAATCATGGTCATAGCTGTTT
CCTGTGTGAAATTGTTATCCGCTCACAATTCCACACAACATACGAGCCGGAAGCATAAAGTGTAAAGCCT
GGGGTGCCTAATGAGTGAGCTAACTCACATTAATTGCGTTGCGCTCACTGCCCGCTTTCCAGTCGGGAAA
CCTGTCGTGCCAGCTGCATTAATGAATCGGCCAACGCGCGGGGAGAGGCGGTTTGCGTATTGGGCGCTCT
TCCGCTTCCTCGCTCACTGACTCGCTGCGCTCGGTCGTTCGGCTGCGGCGAGCGGTATCAGCTCACTCAA
AGGCGGTAATACGGTTATCCACAGAATCAGGGGATAACGCAGGAAAGAACATGTGAGCAAAAGGCCAGCA
AAAGGCCAGGAACCGTAAAAAGGCCGCGTTGCTGGCGTTTTTCCATAGGCTCCGCCCCCCTGACGAGCAT
CACAAAAATCGACGCTCAAGTCAGAGGTGGCGAAACCCGACAGGACTATAAAGATACCAGGCGTTTCCCC
CTGGAAGCTCCCTCGTGCGCTCTCCTGTTCCGACCCTGCCGCTTACCGGATACCTGTCCGCCTTTCTCCC
TTCGGGAAGCGTGGCGCTTTCTCATAGCTCACGCTGTAGGTATCTCAGTTCGGTGTAGGTCGTTCGCTCC
AAGCTGGGCTGTGTGCACGAACCCCCCGTTCAGCCCGACCGCTGCGCCTTATCCGGTAACTATCGTCTTG
AGTCCAACCCGGTAAGACACGACTTATCGCCACTGGCAGCAGCCACTGGTAACAGGATTAGCAGAGCGAG
GTATGTAGGCGGTGCTACAGAGTTCTTGAAGTGGTGGCCTAACTACGGCTACACTAGAAGAACAGTATTT
GGTATCTGCGCTCTGCTGAAGCCAGTTACCTTCGGAAAAAGAGTTGGTAGCTCTTGATCCGGCAAACAAA
CCACCGCTGGTAGCGGTGGTTTTTTTGTTTGCAAGCAGCAGATTACGCGCAGAAAAAAAGGATCTCAAGA
AGATCCTTTGATCTTTTCTACGGGGTCTGACGCTCAGTGGAACGAAAACTCACGTTAAGGGATTTTGGTC
ATGAGATTATCAAAAAGGATCTTCACCTAGATCCTTTTAAATTAAAAATGAAGTTTTAAATCAATCTAAA
GTATATATGAGTAAACTTGGTCTGACAGTTACCAATGCTTAATCAGTGAGGCACCTATCTCAGCGATCTG
TCTATTTCGTTCATCCATAGTTGCCTGACTCCCCGTCGTGTAGATAACTACGATACGGGAGGGCTTACCA
TCTGGCCCCAGTGCTGCAATGATACCGCGAGACCCACGCTCACCGGCTCCAGATTTATCAGCAATAAACC
AGCCAGCCGGAAGGGCCGAGCGCAGAAGTGGTCCTGCAACTTTATCCGCCTCCATCCAGTCTATTAATTG
TTGCCGGGAAGCTAGAGTAAGTAGTTCGCCAGTTAATAGTTTGCGCAACGTTGTTGCCATTGCTACAGGC
ATCGTGGTGTCACGCTCGTCGTTTGGTATGGCTTCATTCAGCTCCGGTTCCCAACGATCAAGGCGAGTTA
CATGATCCCCCATGTTGTGCAAAAAAGCGGTTAGCTCCTTCGGTCCTCCGATCGTTGTCAGAAGTAAGTT
GGCCGCAGTGTTATCACTCATGGTTATGGCAGCACTGCATAATTCTCTTACTGTCATGCCATCCGTAAGA
TGCTTTTCTGTGACTGGTGAGTACTCAACCAAGTCATTCTGAGAATAGTGTATGCGGCGACCGAGTTGCT
CTTGCCCGGCGTCAATACGGGATAATACCGCGCCACATAGCAGAACTTTAAAAGTGCTCATCATTGGAAA
ACGTTCTTCGGGGCGAAAACTCTCAAGGATCTTACCGCTGTTGAGATCCAGTTCGATGTAACCCACTCGT
GCACCCAACTGATCTTCAGCATCTTTTACTTTCACCAGCGTTTCTGGGTGAGCAAAAACAGGAAGGCAAA
ATGCCGCAAAAAAGGGAATAAGGGCGACACGGAAATGTTGAATACTCATACTCTTCCTTTTTCAATATTA
TTGAAGCATTTATCAGGGTTATTGTCTCATGAGCGGATACATATTTGAATGTATTTAGAAAAATAAACAA
ATAGGGGTTCCGCGCACATTTCCCCGAAAAGTGCCACCTAAATTGTAAGCGTTAATATTTTGTTAAAATT
CGCGTTAAATTTTTGTTAAATCAGCTCATTTTTTAACCAATAGGCCGAAATCGGCAAAATCCCTTATAAA
TCAAAAGAATAGACCGAGATAGGGT
[37 nt withheld, positions 8006-8042]
AAAGAACGTGGACTCCAACGTCAAAGG
[49 nt withheld, positions 8070-8118]
T
[91 nt withheld, positions 8120-8210]
G
[124 nt withheld, positions 8212-8335]
CCCATTCGCCATTCAGGCTGCGCAACTGTTGGGAAGGGCGATCGGTGCGGGCCTCTTCGCTATTACGCCA
GCTGGCGAAAGGGGGATGTGCTGCAAGGCGATTAAGTTGGGTAACGCCAGGGTTTTCCCAGTCACGACGT
TGTAAAACGACGGCCAGTGAGCGCGCGTAATACGACTCACTATAGGGCGAATTGGGTACGTCCCTAGGCC
TCCAAAAAAGCCTCCTCACTACTTCTGGAATAGCTCAGAGGCCGAGGCGGCCTCGGCCTCTGCATAAAT
Features (pLannotate 1.2.2; 30 found; start..end, strand, type, name):
     63..84      -  rep_origin     SV40 ori (fragment): SV40 origin of replication
    103..224     -  polyA_signal   SV40 poly(A) signal: SV40 polyadenylation signal
    296..529     -  LTR            3' LTR (ΔU3): self-inactivating 3' long terminal repeat (LTR) from HIV-1
    531..614     -  CDS            nef (fragment): NEF_HV1Z2 - Experimental evidence at protein level: Swiss-Prot protein existence level 1. Extracellular Nef protein targets CD4(+) T-lymphocytes for apoptosis by interacting with CXCR4 surface receptors. From Human immunodeficiency virus type 1 group M subtype D (isolate Z2/CDC-Z34) (HIV-1).
    657..1256    -  CDS            PuroR: puromycin N-acetyltransferase; pac from Streptomyces alboniger; confers resistance to puromycin
   1278..1788    -  promoter       hPGK promoter: human phosphoglycerate kinase 1 promoter
   1837..1954    -  misc_feature   cPPT/CTS: central polypurine tract and central termination sequence of HIV-1
   1999..3261    -  CDS            NRBP1 (fragment): NRBP_HUMAN - Also known as BCON3 From Homo sapiens (Human).
   3262..3282    -  CDS            FLAG (fragment): FLAG® epitope tag, followed by an enterokinase cleavage site
   3317..3520    -  promoter       CMV promoter: human cytomegalovirus (CMV) immediate early promoter
   3521..3655    -  enhancer       CMV enhancer (fragment): human cytomegalovirus immediate early enhancer; contains an 18-bp deletion relative to the standard CMV enhancer
   3646..3829    -  promoter       U6 promoter (fragment): RNA polymerase III promoter for human U6 snRNA
   3879..3979    -  CDS            Rev (fragment): human immunodeficiency virus 1 (HIV-1) Rev protein; rev; enhances nuclear export of unspliced and incompletely spliced viral mRNAs
   4356..4589    -  misc_feature   RRE: The Rev response element (RRE) of HIV-1 allows for Rev-dependent mRNA export from the nucleus to the cytoplasm.
   4735..5098    -  CDS            HIV-1 gag (fragment): gag protein from human immunodeficiency virus 1; gag
   5082..5207    -  misc_feature   HIV-1 Ψ: packaging signal of human immunodeficiency virus type 1
   5254..5434    -  LTR            5' LTR (truncated): truncated 5' long terminal repeat (LTR) from HIV-1
   5435..5661    -  promoter       RSV promoter: Rous sarcoma virus enhancer/promoter
   5689..5707    -  promoter       T3 promoter: promoter for bacteriophage T3 RNA polymerase
   5752..5768    -  protein_bind   lac operator: The lac repressor binds to the lac operator to inhibit transcription in E. coli. This inhibition can be relieved by adding lactose or isopropyl-β-D-thiogalactopyranoside (IPTG). lac repressor encoded by lacI
   5776..5806    -  promoter       lac promoter: promoter for the E. coli lac operon
   5821..5842    -  protein_bind   CAP binding site: CAP binding activates transcription in the presence of cAMP. E. coli catabolite activator protein
   5855..5947    -  CDS            lacI (fragment): lac repressor; lacI; The lac repressor binds to the lac operator to inhibit transcription in E. coli. This inhibition can be relieved by adding lactose or isopropyl-β-D-thiogalactopyranoside (IPTG).
   6130..6718    -  rep_origin     ori: high-copy-number ColE1/pMB1/pBR322/pUC origin of replication
   6889..7749    -  CDS            AmpR: β-lactamase; bla; confers resistance to ampicillin, carbenicillin, and related antibiotics
   7750..7854    -  promoter       AmpR promoter: bla
   7907..8335    -  rep_origin     f1 ori (sequence partly withheld): f1 bacteriophage origin of replication; arrow indicates direction of (+) strand synthesis
   8340..8495    -  CDS            lacZα (fragment): LacZα fragment of β-galactosidase; lacZ fragment
   8503..8521    +  promoter       T7 promoter: promoter for bacteriophage T7 RNA polymerase
   8542..63      -  rep_origin     SV40 ori (across the origin): SV40 origin of replication
