[The description below was written by a language model from this plasmid's Addgene catalogue record and pLannotate feature annotations shown in this document.]
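Description:
pLJM1-NRBP1-Nterm-N-FLAG is a lentiviral mammalian expression plasmid built on the pLJM1 backbone, made to overexpress a truncated form of human NRBP1 (nuclear receptor binding protein 1) carrying an N-terminal FLAG epitope. The record describes the mutation only as an "N-terminus truncation" and does not give the residue boundaries. The annotated NRBP1 coding segment is a partial match of about 1.26 kb, immediately preceded by the FLAG sequence. Expression is driven by the CMV immediate-early enhancer/promoter. A remnant of a U6 promoter lies just upstream, but no shRNA or guide cassette is annotated with it.

The transfer cassette has a third-generation, self-inactivating layout. An RSV promoter fused to a truncated HIV-1 5' LTR produces the genomic RNA in packaging cells. It is followed by the Ψ packaging signal with partial gag sequence, the Rev response element for Rev-dependent nuclear export, and a ΔU3 3' LTR that disables LTR promoter activity after integration. An SV40 poly(A) signal sits downstream of the 3' LTR. In this construct the cPPT/CTS lies between the NRBP1 insert and a second cassette, in which the human PGK promoter drives puromycin N-acetyltransferase, allowing selection of stably transduced cells.

In bacteria the plasmid is maintained through a high-copy ColE1/pUC-type origin with ampicillin resistance. An f1 origin, lac-derived fragments and T3/T7 promoters are carried over from the cloning backbone. The construct is used for stable expression and FLAG-based detection or pull-down of the NRBP1 fragment. It was deposited with a study of the TSC22D, WNK and NRBP gene families in cell volume regulation.
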