Addgene plasmid #222676: pLJM1-NRBP1-Nterm-N-FLAG
Purpose: overexpressing N-terminus truncation of NRBP1 with N-terminal FLAG
Depositing lab: Jason Moffat. Depositing organization: Hospital for Sick Children. Publication: The TSC22D, WNK, and NRBP gene families exhibit functional buffering and evolved with Metazoa for cell volume regulation. Xiao YX, Lee SY, Aguilera-Uribe M, Samson R, Au A, Khanna Y, Liu Z, Cheng R, Aulakh K, Wei J, Farias AG, Reilly T, Birkadze S, Habsid A, Brown KR, Chan K, Mero P, Huang JQ, Billmann M, Rahman M, Myers C, Andrews BJ, Youn JY, Yip CM, Rotin D, Derry WB, Forman-Kay JD, Moses AM, Pritisanac I, Gingras AC, Moffat J. Cell Rep. 2024 Jul 23;43(7):114417. doi: 10.1016/j.celrep.2024.114417. Epub 2024 Jul 8. PubMed 38980795.
Backbone
  Vector backbone: pLJM1
  Vector type: Mammalian Expression, Lentiviral
  Selectable markers: Puromycin
Growth in bacteria
  Bacterial resistance: Ampicillin, 100 μg/mL
  Growth temperature: 37°C
  Growth strain: NEB Stable
  Copy number: High Copy
Gene/Insert
  Gene/Insert name: NRBP1
  Species: H. sapiens (human)
  Mutation: NRBP1 N-terminus truncation
  Entrez Gene: NRBP1 (a.k.a. BCON3, MADM, MUDPNP, NRBP)
  Tag / fusion protein: FLAG (N terminal on insert)
  Cloning method: Restriction Enzyme; 5′ cloning site Unknown (unknown if destroyed)
Terms and licenses: Academic/Nonprofit Terms; Industry Terms: Not Available to Industry
How to cite: pLJM1-NRBP1-Nterm-N-FLAG was a gift from Jason Moffat (Addgene plasmid # 222676 ; http://n2t.net/addgene:222676 ; RRID:Addgene_222676)
